Addgene plasmid #30226: pET-3c-rhVTN-NC
Depositing lab: James Thomson. Depositing organization: University of Wisconsin, Madison. Publication: Chemically defined conditions for human iPSC derivation and culture. Chen G, Gulbranson DR, Hou Z, Bolin JM, Ruotti V, Probasco MD, Smuga-Otto K, Howden SE, Diol NR, Propson NE, Wagner R, Lee GO, Antosiewicz-Bourget J, Teng JM, Thomson JA. Nat Methods. 2011 May;8(5):424-9. doi: 10.1038/nmeth.1593. Epub 2011 Apr 10. PubMed 21478862.
Backbone
  Vector backbone: pET-3c
  Backbone manufacturer: Novagen
  Backbone size w/o insert (bp): 4607
  Vector type: Bacterial Expression
Growth in bacteria
  Bacterial resistance: Ampicillin, 100 μg/mL
  Growth temperature: 37°C
  Growth strain: DH5alpha
  Growth instructions: DH5a in LB Media
  Copy number: Low Copy
Gene/Insert
  Gene/Insert name: rhVitronectin with N and C terminus cleavages (alt names: VTN; VTN-NC; rhVTN-NC)
  Species: H. sapiens (human)
  Insert size (bp): 1014
  Mutation: deleted amino acids: 399-478, 20-62
  Entrez Gene: VTN (a.k.a. V75, VN, VNT)
  Cloning method: Restriction Enzyme; 5′ cloning site BamHI (not destroyed); 3′ cloning site NdeI (not destroyed)
  Sequencing primers: 5′ T7; 3′ T7
Terms and licenses: Academic/Nonprofit Terms; Industry Terms: Not Available to Industry
Depositor comments: Note that the first 19 amino acids are the signal peptide for VTN, which is cleaved off on the mature protein during normally protein synthesis in mammalian cells. That means wild type mature VTN starts from aa20. None of the four constructs from this paper have amino acids 1-19.
How to cite: pET-3c-rhVTN-NC was a gift from James Thomson (Addgene plasmid # 30226 ; http://n2t.net/addgene:30226 ; RRID:Addgene_30226)
