[The description below was written by a language model from this plasmid's Addgene catalogue record and pLannotate feature annotations shown in this document.]
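Description:
pET-3c-rhVTN-NC is a bacterial expression plasmid built on the Novagen pET-3c backbone for producing a truncated form of recombinant human vitronectin (VTN) in E. coli. The backbone is pBR322-derived: it carries a ColE1/pMB1-type origin together with the rop gene and bom region, consistent with the low copy number listed in the record, and is selected through the β-lactamase gene (AmpR) driven by its own promoter. The feature table also shows two fragments of the tetracycline resistance gene flanking the expression cassette. These are remnants of the pBR322 tet gene interrupted by insertion of the T7 cassette, so tetracycline selection is not expected to be functional.

The roughly 1 kb human VTN insert lies between the NdeI and BamHI sites, downstream of a T7 promoter and the efficient T7 gene 10 ribosome binding site, and upstream of the T7 terminator. Transcription therefore depends on T7 RNA polymerase supplied by a suitable expression host. The listed DH5alpha strain serves for propagation. The "NC" variant lacks amino acids 20–62 at the N-terminus and 399–478 at the C-terminus. As the depositor notes, it also lacks the 19-residue signal peptide that is normally removed from mature vitronectin. A short annotated fragment of a T7 gene 10-derived sequence sits between the insert and the terminator, and the record does not indicate that it is translated as part of the protein. No purification tag is recorded.

The associated publication concerns chemically defined conditions for deriving and culturing human induced pluripotent stem cells. This suggests the expressed vitronectin fragment is intended as a defined recombinant component of such culture systems, one of four related VTN constructs from that work.
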