Features (pLannotate 1.2.2; 14 found; start..end, strand, type, name):
     10..38      +  promoter       tet promoter: E. coli promoter for tetracycline efflux protein gene
     86..378     +  CDS            TcR (fragment): tetracycline efflux protein; tet; confers resistance to tetracycline
    404..451     -  terminator     T7 terminator: transcription terminator for bacteriophage T7 RNA polymerase
    459..508     -  CDS            SET1 (fragment): solubility-enhancement tag derived from T7 phage gene 10B
    519..1529    -  CDS            VTN (fragment): VTNC_HUMAN - Experimental evidence at protein level: Swiss-Prot protein existence level 1. Somatomedin-B is a growth hormone-dependent serum factor with protease-inhibiting activity. From Homo sapiens (Human).
   1540..1562    -  RBS            RBS: efficient ribosome binding site from bacteriophage T7 gene 10 (Olins and Rangwala, 1989)
   1594..1612    -  promoter       T7 promoter: promoter for bacteriophage T7 RNA polymerase
   1634..2534    +  CDS            TcR (fragment): tetracycline efflux protein; tet; confers resistance to tetracycline
   2776..3156    -  CDS            YPB1_ECOLX: Protein predicted: Swiss-Prot protein existence level 4. From Escherichia coli.
   3173..3364    +  CDS            rop: Rop protein, which maintains plasmids at low copy number; rop
   3466..3608    +  misc_feature   bom: basis of mobility region from pBR322
   3794..4382    -  rep_origin     ori: high-copy-number ColE1/pMB1/pBR322/pUC origin of replication
   4553..5413    -  CDS            AmpR: β-lactamase; bla; confers resistance to ampicillin, carbenicillin, and related antibiotics
   5414..5518    -  promoter       AmpR promoter: bla
>Addgene plasmid #30226 | pET-3c-rhVTN-NC | depositor full sequence | sequence record 13884 | Author sequence
TTCTCATGTTTGACAGCTTATCATCGATAAGCTTTAATGCGGTAGTTTATCACAGTTAAATTGCTAACGC
AGTCAGGCACCGTGTATGAAATCTAACAATGCGCTCATCGTCATCCTCGGCACCGTCACCCTGGATGCTG
TAGGCATAGGCTTGGTTATGCCGGTACTGCCGGGCCTCTTGCGGGATATCGTCCATTCCGACAGCATCGC
CAGTCACTATGGCGTGCTGCTAGCGCTATATGCGTTGATGCAATTTCTATGCGCACCCGTTCTCGGAGCA
CTGTCCGACCGCTTTGGCCGCCGCCCAGTCCTGCTCGCTTCGCTACTTGGAGCCACTATCGACTACGCGA
TCATGGCGACCACACCCGTCCTGTGGATATCCGGATATAGTTCCTCCTTTCAGCAAAAAACCCCTCAAGA
CCCGTTTAGAGGCCCCAAGGGGTTATGCTAGTTATTGCTCAGCGGTGGCAGCAGCCAACTCAGCTTCCTT
TCGGGCTTTGTTAGCAGCCGGATCCCTAGCGGGATGGCCGGCGGGAGTTCTGGTTGCGGCCACGGCTGTG
GCCTCGTTGTGAACGGTAGCCTTTGCGGTTGCGATGCCTAAACCTTTGTTTCTTGGCCAAGGAGGGGCGG
GGTGCCATGCCTGAGATGTAGATGCGGCCAGCCATGGCTGCGTCCACTTGCCCTGGCACACCGTGCCAGT
CCCGGCTAATGAACTGGGGCTGTCTGGTACCAGCAGAGGTTCTGCCCCAGAAGAGAAGCTCGAAGATGTC
CTCCCAGCTGTCCCGCTGCATCATGGCAAAGTGTTCAAACACAGCCGACAGGGAGCTGCCTTCACACTCC
TCCTGACTGGGCTGGTGCTGGAACTGGTACTCCCAGTACTGTTTCCCCTTGAAGAAGTAGACCCGCTCCC
GGCCACTGTAGCTATGGGCAGGGAGGGCCAAGGCTGCATCCACGTTGTCCGGGATGCCATCGAAGCCGTC
AGAGATATTTCGGGGGTAATCAGGGTCCAGGACACCATCCTCAAAGCGCCAGTACTGACTACCCTTGAAG
AGGTAGGTCTTCCCCTGACAGTTGATGCGGGTGAAGGCGGCATCGATGGGGCCCTCGATGCCCCAGACAT
CTCGGATGAGCTTGGGGTACCCAGGCCTCACTGCCTTTTCGTCCAGTTCATAGCAGTACTGCCCTCGGAA
GGCAAAGAGGGAACCGTTCTTGAGGTCGGTGAAGGCGTCGAAGGGCTTCCCACTGCACAGCTCCTCCTCT
GCTGGGGGCTGAGGTCTCCCTGGATGAAGGGTCTCAGGCCTTGAGTCTATCCCCTCAGGCTTAGAGGCGC
CCACCTCAGGCGCAGGGGCCTCTTCCTCAGGTTTCAGAACAGGTGTCTGCTCAGGATTCCCTTTGGACTG
GGCCTGGAGGTCAGAGGTCAGGGAGGGGCCCCCCACCTGTTCATGGACAGTGGCATTGTTTTTCTCCTCG
CCATCGTCATAGACCGTGTACTCATCCTCCGGCATAGTGAACACATCCCCGCGAGTCACCATATGTATAT
CTCCTTCTTAAAGTTAAACAAAATTATTTCTAGAGGGAAACCGTTGTGGTCTCCCTATAGTGAGTCGTAT
TAATTTCGCGGGATCGAGATCTCGATCCTCTACGCCGGACGCATCGTGGCCGGCATCACCGGCGCCACAG
GTGCGGTTGCTGGCGCCTATATCGCCGACATCACCGATGGGGAAGATCGGGCTCGCCACTTCGGGCTCAT
GAGCGCTTGTTTCGGCGTGGGTATGGTGGCAGGCCCCGTGGCCGGGGGACTGTTGGGCGCCATCTCCTTG
CATGCACCATTCCTTGCGGCGGCGGTGCTCAACGGCCTCAACCTACTACTGGGCTGCTTCCTAATGCAGG
AGTCGCATAAGGGAGAGCGTCGACCGATGCCCTTGAGAGCCTTCAACCCAGTCAGCTCCTTCCGGTGGGC
GCGGGGCATGACTATCGTCGCCGCACTTATGACTGTCTTCTTTATCATGCAACTCGTAGGACAGGTGCCG
GCAGCGCTCTGGGTCATTTTCGGCGAGGACCGCTTTCGCTGGAGCGCGACGATGATCGGCCTGTCGCTTG
CGGTATTCGGAATCTTGCACGCCCTCGCTCAAGCCTTCGTCACTGGTCCCGCCACCAAACGTTTCGGCGA
GAAGCAGGCCATTATCGCCGGCATGGCGGCCGACGCGCTGGGCTACGTCTTGCTGGCGTTCGCGACGCGA
GGCTGGATGGCCTTCCCCATTATGATTCTTCTCGCTTCCGGCGGCATCGGGATGCCCGCGTTGCAGGCCA
TGCTGTCCAGGCAGGTAGATGACGACCATCAGGGACAGCTTCAAGGATCGCTCGCGGCTCTTACCAGCCT
AACTTCGATCACTGGACCGCTGATCGTCACGGCGATTTATGCCGCCTCGGCGAGCACATGGAACGGGTTG
GCATGGATTGTAGGCGCCGCCCTATACCTTGTCTGCCTCCCCGCGTTGCGTCGCGGTGCATGGAGCCGGG
CCACCTCGACCTGAATGGAAGCCGGCGGCACCTCGCTAACGGATTCACCACTCCAAGAATTGGAGCCAAT
CAATTCTTGCGGAGAACTGTGAATGCGCAAACCAACCCTTGGCAGAACATATCCATCGCGTCCGCCATCT
CCAGCAGCCGCACGCGGCGCATCTCGGGCAGCGTTGGGTCCTGGCCACGGGTGCGCATGATCGTGCTCCT
GTCGTTGAGGACCCGGCTAGGCTGGCGGGGTTGCCTTACTGGTTAGCAGAATGAATCACCGATACGCGAG
CGAACGTGAAGCGACTGCTGCTGCAAAACGTCTGCGACCTGAGCAACAACATGAATGGTCTTCGGTTTCC
GTGTTTCGTAAAGTCTGGAAACGCGGAAGTCAGCGCCCTGCACCATTATGTTCCGGATCTGCATCGCAGG
ATGCTGCTGGCTACCCTGTGGAACACCTACATCTGTATTAACGAAGCGCTGGCATTGACCCTGAGTGATT
TTTCTCTGGTCCCGCCGCATCCATACCGCCAGTTGTTTACCCTCACAACGTTCCAGTAACCGGGCATGTT
CATCATCAGTAACCCGTATCGTGAGCATCCTCTCTCGTTTCATCGGTATCATTACCCCCATGAACAGAAA
TCCCCCTTACACGGAGGCATCAGTGACCAAACAGGAAAAAACCGCCCTTAACATGGCCCGCTTTATCAGA
AGCCAGACATTAACGCTTCTGGAGAAACTCAACGAGCTGGACGCGGATGAACAGGCAGACATCTGTGAAT
CGCTTCACGACCACGCTGATGAGCTTTACCGCAGCTGCCTCGCGCGTTTCGGTGATGACGGTGAAAACCT
CTGACACATGCAGCTCCCGGAGACGGTCACAGCTTGTCTGTAAGCGGATGCCGGGAGCAGACAAGCCCGT
CAGGGCGCGTCAGCGGGTGTTGGCGGGTGTCGGGGCGCAGCCATGACCCAGTCACGTAGCGATAGCGGAG
TGTATACTGGCTTAACTATGCGGCATCAGAGCAGATTGTACTGAGAGTGCACCATATATGCGGTGTGAAA
TACCGCACAGATGCGTAAGGAGAAAATACCGCATCAGGCGCTCTTCCGCTTCCTCGCTCACTGACTCGCT
GCGCTCGGTCGTTCGGCTGCGGCGAGCGGTATCAGCTCACTCAAAGGCGGTAATACGGTTATCCACAGAA
TCAGGGGATAACGCAGGAAAGAACATGTGAGCAAAAGGCCAGCAAAAGGCCAGGAACCGTAAAAAGGCCG
CGTTGCTGGCGTTTTTCCATAGGCTCCGCCCCCCTGACGAGCATCACAAAAATCGACGCTCAAGTCAGAG
GTGGCGAAACCCGACAGGACTATAAAGATACCAGGCGTTTCCCCCTGGAAGCTCCCTCGTGCGCTCTCCT
GTTCCGACCCTGCCGCTTACCGGATACCTGTCCGCCTTTCTCCCTTCGGGAAGCGTGGCGCTTTCTCATA
GCTCACGCTGTAGGTATCTCAGTTCGGTGTAGGTCGTTCGCTCCAAGCTGGGCTGTGTGCACGAACCCCC
CGTTCAGCCCGACCGCTGCGCCTTATCCGGTAACTATCGTCTTGAGTCCAACCCGGTAAGACACGACTTA
TCGCCACTGGCAGCAGCCACTGGTAACAGGATTAGCAGAGCGAGGTATGTAGGCGGTGCTACAGAGTTCT
TGAAGTGGTGGCCTAACTACGGCTACACTAGAAGGACAGTATTTGGTATCTGCGCTCTGCTGAAGCCAGT
TACCTTCGGAAAAAGAGTTGGTAGCTCTTGATCCGGCAAACAAACCACCGCTGGTAGCGGTGGTTTTTTT
GTTTGCAAGCAGCAGATTACGCGCAGAAAAAAAGGATCTCAAGAAGATCCTTTGATCTTTTCTACGGGGT
CTGACGCTCAGTGGAACGAAAACTCACGTTAAGGGATTTTGGTCATGAGATTATCAAAAAGGATCTTCAC
CTAGATCCTTTTAAATTAAAAATGAAGTTTTAAATCAATCTAAAGTATATATGAGTAAACTTGGTCTGAC
AGTTACCAATGCTTAATCAGTGAGGCACCTATCTCAGCGATCTGTCTATTTCGTTCATCCATAGTTGCCT
GACTCCCCGTCGTGTAGATAACTACGATACGGGAGGGCTTACCATCTGGCCCCAGTGCTGCAATGATACC
GCGAGACCCACGCTCACCGGCTCCAGATTTATCAGCAATAAACCAGCCAGCCGGAAGGGCCGAGCGCAGA
AGTGGTCCTGCAACTTTATCCGCCTCCATCCAGTCTATTAATTGTTGCCGGGAAGCTAGAGTAAGTAGTT
CGCCAGTTAATAGTTTGCGCAACGTTGTTGCCATTGCTGCAGGCATCGTGGTGTCACGCTCGTCGTTTGG
TATGGCTTCATTCAGCTCCGGTTCCCAACGATCAAGGCGAGTTACATGATCCCCCATGTTGTGCAAAAAA
GCGGTTAGCTCCTTCGGTCCTCCGATCGTTGTCAGAAGTAAGTTGGCCGCAGTGTTATCACTCATGGTTA
TGGCAGCACTGCATAATTCTCTTACTGTCATGCCATCCGTAAGATGCTTTTCTGTGACTGGTGAGTACTC
AACCAAGTCATTCTGAGAATAGTGTATGCGGCGACCGAGTTGCTCTTGCCCGGCGTCAACACGGGATAAT
ACCGCGCCACATAGCAGAACTTTAAAAGTGCTCATCATTGGAAAACGTTCTTCGGGGCGAAAACTCTCAA
GGATCTTACCGCTGTTGAGATCCAGTTCGATGTAACCCACTCGTGCACCCAACTGATCTTCAGCATCTTT
TACTTTCACCAGCGTTTCTGGGTGAGCAAAAACAGGAAGGCAAAATGCCGCAAAAAAGGGAATAAGGGCG
ACACGGAAATGTTGAATACTCATACTCTTCCTTTTTCAATATTATTGAAGCATTTATCAGGGTTATTGTC
TCATGAGCGGATACATATTTGAATGTATTTAGAAAAATAAACAAATAGGGGTTCCGCGCACATTTCCCCG
AAAAGTGCCACCTGACGTCTAAGAAACCATTATTATCATGACATTAACCTATAAAAATAGGCGTATCACG
AGGCCCTTTCGTCTTCAAGAA
