>Addgene plasmid #30226 | pET-3c-rhVTN-NC | addgene partial sequence | sequence record 35389 | 30226 with pBRrevBam
GGCCACGATGCGTCCGGCGTAGAGGATCGAGATCTCGATCCCGCGAAATTAATACGACTCACTATAGGGA
GACCACAACGGTTTCCCTCTAGAAATAATTTTGTTTAACTTTAAGAAGGAGATATACATATGGTGACTCG
CGGGGATGTGTTCACTATGCCGGAGGATGAGTACACGGTCTATGACGATGGCGAGGAGAAAAACAATGCC
ACTGTCCATGAACAGGTGGGGGGCCCCTCCCTGACCTCTGACCTCCAGGCCCAGTCCAAAGGGAATCCTG
AGCAGACACCTGTTCTGAAACCTGAGGAAGAGGCCCCTGCGCCTGAGGTGGGCGCCTCTAAGCCTGAGGG
GATAGACTCAAGGCCTGAGACCCTTCATCCAGGGAGACCTCAGCCCCCAGCAGAGGAGGAGCTGTGCAGT
GGGAAGCCCTTCGACGCCTTCACCGACCTCAAGAACGGTTCCCTCTTTGCCTTCCGAGGGCAGTACTGCT
ATGAACTGGACGAAAAGGCAGTGAGGCCTGGGTACCCCAAGCTCATCCGAGATGTCTGGGGCATCGAGGG
CCCCATCGATGCCGCCTTCACCCGCATCAACTGTCAGGGGAAGACCTACCTCTTCAAGGGTAGTCAGTAC
TGGCGCTTTGAGGATGGTGTCCTGGACCCTGATTACCCCCGAAATATCTCTGACGGCTTCGATGGCATCC
CGGACAACGTGGATGCAGCCTTGGCCCTCCCTGCCCATAGCTACAGTGGCCGGGAGCGGGTCTACTTCTT
CAAGGGGAAACAGTACTGGGAGTACCAGTTCCA
