>Addgene plasmid #30226 | pET-3c-rhVTN-NC | addgene partial sequence | sequence record 36403 | T7-term
TTCGGGCTTTGTTAGCAGCCGGATCCCTAGCGGGATGGCCGGCGGGAGTTCTGGTTGCGGCCACGGCTGT
GGCCTCGTTGTGAACGGTAGCCTTTGCGGTTGCGATGCCTAAACCTTTGTTTCTTGGCCAAGGAGGGGCG
GGGTGCCATGCCTGAGATGTAGATGCGGCCAGCCATGGCTGCGTCCACTTGCCCTGGCACACCGTGCCAG
TCCCGGCTAATGAACTGGGGCTGTCTGGTACCAGCAGAGGTTCTGCCCCAGAAGAGAAGCTCGAAGATGT
CCTCCCAGCTGTCCCGCTGCATCATGGCAAAGTGTTCAAACACAGCCGACAGGGAGCTGCCTTCACACTC
CTCCTGACTGGGCTGGTGCTGGAACTGGTACTCCCAGTACTGTTTCCCCTTGAAGAAGTAGACCCGCTCC
CGGCCACTGTAGCTATGGGCAGGGAGGGCCAAGGCTGCATCCACGTTGTCCGGGATGCCATCGAAGCCGT
CAGAGATATTTCGGGGGTAATCAGGGTCCAGGACACCATCCTCAAAGCGCCAGTACTGACTACCCTTGAA
GAGGTAGGTCTTCCCCTGACAGTTGATGCGGGTGAAGGCGGCATCGATGGGGCCCTCGATGCCCCAGACA
TCTCGGATGAGCTTGGGGTACCCAGGCCTCACTGCCTTTTCGTCCAGTTCATAGCAGTACTGCCCTCGGA
AGGCAAAGAGGGAACCGTTCTTGAGGTCGGTGAAGGCGTCGAAGGGCTTCCCACTGCACAGCTCCTCCTC
TGCTGGGGGCTGAGGTCTCCCTGGATGAAGGGTCTCAGGCCTTGAGTCTATCCCCTCAGGCTTAGAGGCG
CCCACCTCAGGCGCAGGGGCCTCTTCCTCAGGTTTCA
